>Addgene plasmid #103707 | LSB-hsa-miR-652-3p | depositor full sequence | sequence record 196462 | Full Sequence
AATTGAGGGGATAACGCAGGAAAGAACATGTGAGCAAAAGGCCAGCAAAAGGCCAGGAACCGTAAAAAGG
CCGCGTTGCTGGCGTTTTTCCATAGGCTCCGCCCCCCTGACGAGCATCACAAAAATCGACGCTCAAGTCA
GAGGTGGCGAAACCCGACAGGACTATAAAGATACCAGGCGTTTCCCCCTGGAAGCTCCCTCGTGCGCTCT
CCTGTTCCGACCCTGCCGCTTACCGGATACCTGTCCGCCTTTCTCCCTTCGGGAAGCGTGGCGCTTTCTC
ATAGCTCACGCTGTAGGTATCTCAGTTCGGTGTAGGTCGTTCGCTCCAAGCTGGGCTGTGTGCACGAACC
CCCCGTTCAGCCCGACCGCTGCGCCTTATCCGGTAACTATCGTCTTGAGTCCAACCCGGTAAGACACGAC
TTATCGCCACTGGCAGCAGCCACTGGTAACAGGATTAGCAGAGCGAGGTATGTAGGCGGTGCTACAGAGT
TCTTGAAGTGGTGGCCTAACTACGGCTACACTAGAAGAACAGTATTTGGTATCTGCGCTCTGCTGAAGCC
AGTTACCTTCGGAAAAAGAGTTGGTAGCTCTTGATCCGGCAAACAAACCACCGCTGGTAGCGGTGGTTTT
TTTGTTTGCAAGCAGCAGATTACGCGCAGAAAAAAAGGATCTCAAGAAGATCCTTTGATCTTTTCTACGG
GGTCTGACGCTCAGTGGAACGAAAACTCACGTTAAGGGATTTTGGTCATGAGATTATCAAAAAGGATCTT
CACCTAGATCCTTTTAAATTAAAAATGAAGTTTTAAATCAATCTAAAGTATATATGAGTAAACTTGGTCT
GACAGTTACCAATGCTTAATCAGTGAGGCACCTATCTCAGCGATCTGTCTATTTCGTTCATCCATAGTTG
CCTGACTCCCCGTCGTGTAGATAACTACGATACGGGAGGGCTTACCATCTGGCCCCAGTGCTGCAATGAT
ACCGCGAGAACCACGCTCACCGGCTCCAGATTTATCAGCAATAAACCAGCCAGCCGGAAGGGCCGAGCGC
AGAAGTGGTCCTGCAACTTTATCCGCCTCCATCCAGTCTATTAATTGTTGCCGGGAAGCTAGAGTAAGTA
GTTCGCCAGTTAATAGTTTGCGCAACGTTGTTGCCATTGCTACAGGCATCGTGGTGTCACGCTCGTCGTT
TGGTATGGCTTCATTCAGCTCCGGTTCCCAACGATCAAGGCGAGTTACATGATCCCCCATGTTGTGCAAA
AAAGCGGTTAGCTCCTTCGGTCCTCCGATCGTTGTCAGAAGTAAGTTGGCCGCAGTGTTATCACTCATGG
TTATGGCAGCACTGCATAATTCTCTTACTGTCATGCCATCCGTAAGATGCTTTTCTGTGACTGGTGAGTA
CTCAACCAAGTCATTCTGAGAATAGTGTATGCGGCGACCGAGTTGCTCTTGCCCGGCGTCAATACGGGAT
AATACCGCGCCACATAGCAGAACTTTAAAAGTGCTCATCATTGGAAAACGTTCTTCGGGGCGAAAACTCT
CAAGGATCTTACCGCTGTTGAGATCCAGTTCGATGTAACCCACTCGTGCACCCAACTGATCTTCAGCATC
TTTTACTTTCACCAGCGTTTCTGGGTGAGCAAAAACAGGAAGGCAAAATGCCGCAAAAAAGGGAATAAGG
GCGACACGGAAATGTTGAATACTCATACTCTTCCTTTTTCAATATTATTGAAGCATTTATCAGGGTTATT
GTCTCATGAGCGGATACATATTTGAATGTAGCTCCGAATTTCTCGAGGGCTTGTCGACGACGGCGGTCTC
CGTCGTCAGGATCATGAATTCGACCCGCCTGCCACCATGACCGAGTACAAGCCCACGGTGCGCCTCGCCA
CCCGCGACGACGTCCCCCGGGCCGTACGCACCCTCGCCGCCGCGTTCGCCGACTACCCCGCCACGCGCCA
CACCGTCGACCCGGACCGCCACATCGAGCGGGTCACCGAGCTGCAAGAACTCTTCCTCACGCGCGTCGGG
CTCGACATCGGCAAGGTGTGGGTCGCGGACGACGGCGCCGCGGTGGCGGTCTGGACCACGCCGGAGAGCG
TCGAAGCGGGGGCGGTGTTCGCCGAGATCGGCCCGCGCATGGCCGAGTTGAGCGGTTCCCGGCTGGCCGC
GCAGCAACAGATGGAAGGCCTCCTGGCGCCGCACCGGCCCAAGGAGCCCGCGTGGTTCCTGGCCACCGTC
GGCGTCTCGCCCGACCACCAGGGCAAGGGTCTGGGCAGCGCCGTCGTGCTCCCCGGAGTGGAGGCGGCCG
AGCGCGCCGGGGTGCCCGCCTTCCTGGAGACATCCGCGCCCCGCAACCTCCCCTTCTACGAGCGGCTCGG
CTTCACCGTCACCGCCGACGTCGAGGTGCCCGAAGGACCGCGCACCTGGTGCATGACCCGCAAGCCCGGT
GCCTGATACGCGTGAATTCACTCCTCAGGTGCAGGCTGCCTATCAGAAGGTGGTGGCTGGTGTGGCCAAT
GCCCTGGCTCACAAATACCACTGAGATCTTTTTCCCTCTGCCAAAAATTATGGGGACATCATGAAGCCCC
TTGAGCATCTGACTTCTGGCTAATAAAGGAAATTTATTTTCATTGCAATAGTGTGTTGGAATTTTTTGTG
TCTCTCACTCGGAAGGACATATGGGAGGGCAAATCATTTAAAACATCAGAATGAGTATTTGGTTTAGAGT
TTGGCAACATATGCCCATATGCTGGCTGCCATGAACAAAGGTTGGCTATAAAGAGGTCATCAGTATATGA
AACAGCCCCCTGCTGTCCATTCCTTATTCCATAGAAAAGCCTTGACTTGAGGTTAGATTTTTTTTATATT
TTGTTTTGTGTTATTTTTTTCTTTAACATCCCTAAAATTTTCCTTACATGTTTTACTAGCCAGATTTTTC
CTCCTCTCCTGACTACTCCCAGTCATAGCTGTCCCTCTTCTCTTATGGAGATCCCTCGACCTGCAGCCCA
AGCTTGAATTCTCTAGAATTACCCTGTTATCCCTATGCTTGGTTTACCGAGCTCTTATTGGTTTTCAAAC
TTCATTGACTGTGCCCAACGCGCCTGGGAGCTCACGGGGACAGCCCCCCCCCAAAGCCCCCAGGGATGTA
ATTACGTCCCTCCCCCGCTAGGGGGCAGCAGCGAGCCGCCCGGGGCTCCGCTCCGGTCCGGCGCTCCCCC
CGCATCCCCGAGCCGGCAGCGTGCGGGGACAGCCCGGGCACGGGGAAGGTGGCACGGGATCGCTTTCCTC
TGAACGCTTCTCGCTGCTCTTTGAGCCTGCAGACACCTGGGGGGATACGGGGAAAAAGCTAGGCTGAAAG
ACCGGTTCTTAGAATGACACGCGCCTGGGAGCTCACGGGGACAGCCCCCCCCCAAAGCCCCCAGGGATGT
AATTACGTCCCTCCCCCGCTAGGGGGCAGCAGCGAGCCGCCCGGGGCTCCGCTCCGGTCCGGCGCTCCCC
CCGCATCCCCGAGCCGGCAGCGTGCGGGGACAGCCCGGGCACGGGGAAGGTGGCACGGGATCGCTTTCCT
CTGAACGCTTCTCGCTGCTCTTTGAGCCTGCAGACACCTGGGGGGATACGGGGAAAAAGCTAACTTCTGA
GACGACAACTTTGTATAGAAAAGTTGGCTCCGAATTCGCCCTTGACAGCAGAGATCCAGTTTGGTTAATT
AATTGGCTCCGGTGCCCGTCAGTGGGCAGAGCGCACATCGCCCACAGTCCCCGAGAAGTTGTGGGGAGGG
GTCGGCAATTGAACCGGTGCCTAGAGAAGGTGGCGCGGGGTAAACTGGGAAAGTGATGTCGTGTACTGGC
TCCGCCTTTTTCCCGAGGGTGGGGGAGAACCGTATATAAGTGCAGTAGTCGCCGTGAACGTTCTTTTTCG
CAACGGGTTTGCCGCCAGAACACAGGTAAGTGCCGTGTGTGGTTCCCGCGGGCCTGGCCTCTTTACGGGT
TATGGCCCTTGCGTGCCTTGAATTACTTCCACCTGGCTGCAGTACGTGATTCTTGATCCCGAGCTTCGGG
TTGGAAGTGGGTGGGAGAGTTCGAGGCCTTGCGCTTAAGGAGCCCCTTCGCCTCGTGCTTGAGTTGAGGC
CTGGCCTGGGCGCTGGGGCCGCCGCGTGCGAATCTGGTGGCACCTTCGCGCCTGTCTCGCTGCTTTCGAT
AAGTCTCTAGCCATTTAAAATTTTTGATGACCTGCTGCGACGCTTTTTTTCTGGCAAGATAGTCTTGTAA
ATGCGGGCCAAGATCTGCACACTGGTATTTCGGTTTTTGGGGCCGCGGGCGGCGACGGGGCCCGTGCGTC
CCAGCGCACATGTTCGGCGAGGCGGGGCCTGCGAGCGCGGCCACCGAGAATCGGACGGGGGTAGTCTCAA
GCTGGCCGGCCTGCTCTGGTGCCTGGCCTCGCGCCGCCGTGTATCGCCCCGCCCTGGGCGGCAAGGCTGG
CCCGGTCGGCACCAGTTGCGTGAGCGGAAAGATGGCCGCTTCCCGGCCCTGCTGCAGGGAGCTCAAAATG
GAGGACGCGGCGCTCGGGAGAGCGGGCGGGTGAGTCACCCACACAAAGGAAAAGGGCCTTTCCGTCCTCA
GCCGTCGCTTCATGTGACTCCACGGAGTACCGGGCGCCGTCCAGGCACCTCGATTAGTTCTCGAGCTTTT
GGAGTACGTCGTCTTTAGGTTGGGGGGAGGGGTTTTATGCGATGGAGTTTCCCCACACTGAGTGGGTGGA
GACTGAAGTTAGGCCAGCTTGGCACTTGATGTAATTCTCCTTGGAATTTGCCCTTTTTGAGTTTGGATCT
TGGTTCATTCTCAAGCCTCAGACAGTGGTTCAAAGTTTTTTTCTTCCATTTCAGGTGTCGTGAGAAGGGC
GAATTCGACCCAAGTTTGTACAAAAAAGCAGGCTGGATCCAGGTGCCACCATGGTGAGCGAGCTGATTAA
GGAGAACATGCACATGAAGCTGTACATGGAGGGCACCGTGAACAACCACCACTTCAAGTGCACATCCGAG
GGCGAAGGCAAGCCCTACGAGGGCACCCAGACCATGAGAATCAAGGCGGTCGAGGGCGGCCCTCTCCCCT
TCGCCTTCGACATCCTGGCTACCAGCTTCATGTACGGCAGCAAAACCTTCATCAACCACACCCAGGGCAT
CCCCGACTTCTTTAAGCAGTCCTTCCCCGAGGGCTTCACATGGGAGAGAGTCACCACATACGAAGATGGG
GGCGTGCTGACCGCTACCCAGGACACCAGCCTCCAGGACGGCTGCCTCATCTACAACGTCAAGATCAGAG
GGGTGAACTTCCCATCCAACGGCCCTGTGATGCAGAAGAAAACACTCGGCTGGGAGGCCTCCACCGAGAC
ACTGTACCCCGCTGACGGCGGCCTGGAAGGCAGAGCCGACATGGCCCTGAAGCTCGTGGGCGGGGGCCAC
CTGATCTGCAACCTTAAGACCACATACAGATCCAAGAAACCCGCTAAGAACCTCAAGATGCCCGGCGTCT
ACTATGTGGACAGGAGACTGGAAAGAATCAAGGAGGCCGACAAAGAGACATACGTCGAGCAGCACGAGGT
GGCTGTGGCCAGATACTGCGACCTCCCTAGCAAACTGGGGCACAAACTTAATTGAGAATTCTACCACCCA
GCTTTCTTGTACAAAGTGGTACGTCTCAAGACCAGAGGTCTCTGCTTGCTTTAAGCACAACCCTAGTGGC
GCCATTCACAACCCTAGTGGCGCCATTCACAACCCTAGTGGCGCCATTCACAACCCTAGTGGCGCCATTC
AACCAGAAGAGACCTGTGCTTCACTCCTCAGGTGCAGGCTGCCTATCAGAAGGTGGTGGCTGGTGTGGCC
AATGCCCTGGCTCACAAATACCACTGAGATCTTTTTCCCTCTGCCAAAAATTATGGGGACATCATGAAGC
CCCTTGAGCATCTGACTTCTGGCTAATAAAGGAAATTTATTTTCATTGCAATAGTGTGTTGGAATTTTTT
GTGTCTCTCACTCGGAAGGACATATGGGAGGGCAAATCATTTAAAACATCAGAATGAGTATTTGGTTTAG
AGTTTGGCAACATATGCCCATATGCTGGCTGCCATGAACAAAGGTTGGCTATAAAGAGGTCATCAGTATA
TGAAACAGCCCCCTGCTGTCCATTCCTTATTCCATAGAAAAGCCTTGACTTGAGGTTAGATTTTTTTTAT
ATTTTGTTTTGTGTTATTTTTTTCTTTAACATCCCTAAAATTTTCCTTACATGTTTTACTAGCCAGATTT
TTCCTCCTCTCCTGACTACTCCCAGTCATAGCTGTCCCTCTTCTCTTATGGAGATCCCGAGCGGTGCGTT
TTTATGCTTGTAGTATTGTATAATGTTTTTAAGATCCAAGCTTCTGACCTCTTCTCTTCCTCCCACAGGG
CCTCGAGACAATTGCATCGATGGTACCAGTGAAAGTCTGCAATGAATTCGAGTTGGCGCGCCTGTCATTC
TAAATCTCTCTTTCAGCCTAAAGCTTTTTCCCCGTATCCCCCCAGGTGTCTGCAGGCTCAAAGAGCAGCG
AGAAGCGTTCAGAGGAAAGCGATCCCGTGCCACCTTCCCCGTGCCCGGGCTGTCCCCGCACGCTGCCGGC
TCGGGGATGCGGGGGGAGCGCCGGACCGGAGCGGAGCCCCGGGCGGCTCGCTGCTGCCCCCTAGCGGGGG
AGGGACGTAATTACATCCCTGGGGGCTTTGGGAGGGGGCTGTCCCCGTGAGCTCCCAGGCGCGCCTGTCA
TTCTAAATCTCTCTTTCAGCCTAAAGCTTTTTCCCCGTATCCCCCCAGGTGTCTGCAGGCTCAAAGAGCA
GCGAGAAGCGTTCAGAGGAAAGCGATCCCGTGCCACCTTCCCCGTGCCCGGGCTGTCCCCGCACGCTGCC
GGCTCGGGGATGCGGGGGGAGCGCCGGACCGGAGCGGAGCCCCGGGCGGCTCGCTGCTGCCCCCTAGCGG
GGGAGGGACGTAATTACATCCCTGGGGGCTTTGGGGGGGGGCTGTCCCCGTGAGCTCCCAGGCGCGCCAA
CTCGGTACCGTATCGATGTCGACGTTAACGCTAGTGATATCAACTTTGTATAGAAAAGTTGGCTCCGAAT
TCGCCCTTGACAGCAGAGATCCAGTTTGGTTAATTAATTGGCTCCGGTGCCCGTCAGTGGGCAGAGCGCA
CATCGCCCACAGTCCCCGAGAAGTTGTGGGGAGGGGTCGGCAATTGAACCGGTGCCTAGAGAAGGTGGCG
CGGGGTAAACTGGGAAAGTGATGTCGTGTACTGGCTCCGCCTTTTTCCCGAGGGTGGGGGAGAACCGTAT
ATAAGTGCAGTAGTCGCCGTGAACGTTCTTTTTCGCAACGGGTTTGCCGCCAGAACACAGGTAAGTGCCG
TGTGTGGTTCCCGCGGGCCTGGCCTCTTTACGGGTTATGGCCCTTGCGTGCCTTGAATTACTTCCACCTG
GCTGCAGTACGTGATTCTTGATCCCGAGCTTCGGGTTGGAAGTGGGTGGGAGAGTTCGAGGCCTTGCGCT
TAAGGAGCCCCTTCGCCTCGTGCTTGAGTTGAGGCCTGGCCTGGGCGCTGGGGCCGCCGCGTGCGAATCT
GGTGGCACCTTCGCGCCTGTCTCGCTGCTTTCGATAAGTCTCTAGCCATTTAAAATTTTTGATGACCTGC
TGCGACGCTTTTTTTCTGGCAAGATAGTCTTGTAAATGCGGGCCAAGATCTGCACACTGGTATTTCGGTT
TTTGGGGCCGCGGGCGGCGACGGGGCCCGTGCGTCCCAGCGCACATGTTCGGCGAGGCGGGGCCTGCGAG
CGCGGCCACCGAGAATCGGACGGGGGTAGTCTCAAGCTGGCCGGCCTGCTCTGGTGCCTGGCCTCGCGCC
GCCGTGTATCGCCCCGCCCTGGGCGGCAAGGCTGGCCCGGTCGGCACCAGTTGCGTGAGCGGAAAGATGG
CCGCTTCCCGGCCCTGCTGCAGGGAGCTCAAAATGGAGGACGCGGCGCTCGGGAGAGCGGGCGGGTGAGT
CACCCACACAAAGGAAAAGGGCCTTTCCGTCCTCAGCCGTCGCTTCATGTGACTCCACGGAGTACCGGGC
GCCGTCCAGGCACCTCGATTAGTTCTCGAGCTTTTGGAGTACGTCGTCTTTAGGTTGGGGGGAGGGGTTT
TATGCGATGGAGTTTCCCCACACTGAGTGGGTGGAGACTGAAGTTAGGCCAGCTTGGCACTTGATGTAAT
TCTCCTTGGAATTTGCCCTTTTTGAGTTTGGATCTTGGTTCATTCTCAAGCCTCAGACAGTGGTTCAAAG
TTTTTTTCTTCCATTTCAGGTGTCGTGAGAAGGGCGAATTCGACCCAAGTTTGTACAAAAAAGCAGGCTC
GCCACCATGGTGAGCAAGGGCGAGGAGCTGTTCACCGGGGTGGTGCCCATCCTGGTCGAGCTGGACGGCG
ACGTAAACGGCCACAAGTTCAGCGTGAGGGGCGAGGGCGAGGGCGATGCCACCAACGGCAAGCTGACCCT
GAAGTTCATCTGCACCACCGGCAAGCTGCCCGTGCCCTGGCCCACCCTCGTGACCACCCTGAGCCACGGC
GTGCAGTGCTTCGCCCGCTACCCCGACCACATGAAGCAGCACGACTTCTTCAAGTCCGCCATGCCCGAAG
GCTACGTCCAGGAGCGCACCATCTTCTTCAAGGACGACGGCACCTACAAGACCCGCGCCGAGGTGAAGTT
CGAGGGCGACACCCTAGTGAACCGCATCGAGCTGAAGGGCGTCGACTTCAAGGAGGACGGCAACATCCTG
GGGCACAAGCTGGAGTACAACTTCAACAGCCACAACATCTATATCATGGCCGTCAAGCAGAAGAACGGCA
TCAAGGTGAACTTCAAGATCCGCCACAACGTGGAGGACGGCAGCGTGCAGCTCGCCGACCACTACCAGCA
GAACACCCCCATCGGCGACGGCCCCGTGCTGCTGCCCGACAGCCACTACCTGAGCACCCAGTCCGTGCTG
AGCAAAGACCCCAACGAGAAGCGCGATCACATGGTCCTGCTGGAGTTCCGCACCGCCGCCGGGATCACTC
TCGGCATGGACGAGCTGTACAAGTAATACCACCCAGCTTTCTTGTACAAAGTGGTACGCGTGAATTCACT
CCTCAGGTGCAGGCTGCCTATCAGAAGGTGGTGGCTGGTGTGGCCAATGCCCTGGCTCACAAATACCACT
GAGATCTTTTTCCCTCTGCCAAAAATTATGGGGACATCATGAAGCCCCTTGAGCATCTGACTTCTGGCTA
ATAAAGGAAATTTATTTTCATTGCAATAGTGTGTTGGAATTTTTTGTGTCTCTCACTCGGAAGGACATAT
GGGAGGGCAAATCATTTAAAACATCAGAATGAGTATTTGGTTTAGAGTTTGGCAACATATGCCCATATGC
TGGCTGCCATGAACAAAGGTTGGCTATAAAGAGGTCATCAGTATATGAAACAGCCCCCTGCTGTCCATTC
CTTATTCCATAGAAAAGCCTTGACTTGAGGTTAGATTTTTTTTATATTTTGTTTTGTGTTATTTTTTTCT
TTAACATCCCTAAAATTTTCCTTACATGTTTTACTAGCCAGATTTTTCCTCCTCTCCTGACTACTCCCAG
TCATAGCTGTCCCTCTTCTCTTATGGAGATCCCTCGACCTGCAGCCCAAGCTTGGCGTAATCATGGTCAT
AGCTGTTTCCTGTGTGAAATTGTTATCCGCTCACAATTCCACACAACATACGAGCCGGAAGCATAAAGTG
TAAAGCCTGGGGTGCCTAATGAGTGAGCTAACTCACATTAATTGCGTTGCGCTCACTGCCCGCTTTCCAG
TCGGGAAACCTGTCGTGCCAGCGGATCGACAGTACTAAGCTTGGTCTAATACCCAATCTCTCGTCTTATC
CAGATGTTTTATACGCCTCTGGCCCGTGTCTCAAAATCTCTGATGTTACATTGCACAAGATAAAATAATA
TCATCATGAACAATAAAACTGTCTGCTTACATAAACAGTAATACAAGGGGTGTTATGAGCCATATTCAAC
GGGAAACGTCGAGGCCGCGATTAAATTCCAACATGGATGCTGATTTATATGGGTATAAATGGGCTCGCGA
TAATGTCGGGCAATCAGGTGCGACAATCTATCGCTTGTATGGGAAGCCCGATGCGCCAGAGTTGTTTCTG
AAACATGGCAAAGGTAGCGTTGCCAATGATGTTACAGATGAGATGGTCAGACTAAACTGGCTGACGGAAT
TTATGCCTCTTCCGACCATCAAGCATTTTATCCGTACTCCTGATGATGCATGGTTACTCACCACTGCGAT
CCCCGGAAAAACAGCATTCCAGGTATTAGAAGAATATCCTGATTCAGGTGAAAATATTGTTGATGCGCTG
GCAGTGTTCCTGCGCCGGTTGCATTCGATTCCTGTTTGTAATTGTCCTTTTAACAGCGATCGCGTATTTC
GTCTCGCTCAGGCGCAATCACGAATGAATAACGGTTTGGTTGATGCGAGTGATTTTGATGACGAGCGTAA
TGGCTGGCCTGTTGAACAAGTCTGGAAAGAAATGCATAAACTTTTGCCATTCTCACCGGATTCAGTCGTC
ACTCATGGTGATTTCTCACTTGATAACCTTATTTTTGACGAGGGGAAATTAATAGGTTGTATTGATGTTG
GACGAGTCGGAATCGCAGACCGATACCAGGATCTTGCCATCCTATGGAACTGCCTCGGTGAGTTTTCTCC
TTCATTACAGAAACGGCTTTTTCAAAAATATGGTATTGATAATCCTGATATGAATAAATTGCAGTTTCAT
TTGATGCTCGATGAGTTTTTCTAATCAGAATTGGTTAATTGGTTGTAACACTGGCAGAGCATTACGCTGA
CTTGACGGGACGGCGCAAGCTCATGACCAAAATCCCTTAACGTGAGTTACGCGTCGTTCCACTGAGCGTC
AGAGGTATCACTAGTATTACAGAGGTAAGTTATAACAGTCGCCTAACCC
Features (pLannotate 1.2.2; 28 found; start..end, strand, type, name):
     87..675     -  rep_origin     ori: high-copy-number ColE1/pMB1/pBR322/pUC origin of replication
    846..1706    -  CDS            AmpR: β-lactamase; bla; confers resistance to ampicillin, carbenicillin, and related antibiotics
   1707..1778    -  promoter       AmpR promoter: bla
   1857..2456    +  CDS            PuroR: puromycin N-acetyltransferase; pac from Streptomyces alboniger; confers resistance to puromycin
   2461..2541    +  CDS            HBB (fragment): HBB_PONPY - Experimental evidence at transcript level: Swiss-Prot protein existence level 2. Involved in oxygen transport from the lung to the various peripheral tissues. From Pongo pygmaeus (Bornean orangutan).
   2612..2667    +  polyA_signal   β-globin poly(A) signal: rabbit β-globin polyadenylation signal (Gil and Proudfoot, 1987)
   3646..3666    +  protein_bind   attB4: mutant version of attB; core recombination site for the Gateway® BP reaction BP Clonase™
   3734..3945    +  promoter       EF-1α core promoter: core promoter for human elongation factor EF-1α
   3946..4884    +  intron         EF-1α intron A: intron upstream of the start codon of human EF-1α
   4911..4931    +  protein_bind   attB1: mutant version of attB; core recombination site for the Gateway® BP reaction BP Clonase™
   4951..5646    +  CDS            mKate2: mKate2 is a basic (constitutively fluorescent) red fluorescent protein published in 2009, derived from Entacmaea quadricolor. It is reported to be a rapidly-maturing monomer with moderate acid sensitivity.
   5666..5690    -  protein_bind   attB2: mutant version of attB; recombination site for the Gateway® BP reaction BP Clonase™
   5830..5904    +  CDS            HBB (fragment): HBB_PONPY - Experimental evidence at transcript level: Swiss-Prot protein existence level 2. Involved in oxygen transport from the lung to the various peripheral tissues. From Pongo pygmaeus (Bornean orangutan).
   5975..6030    +  polyA_signal   β-globin poly(A) signal: rabbit β-globin polyadenylation signal (Gil and Proudfoot, 1987)
   6414..6439    +  misc_feature   SA: splice acceptor site
   7111..7131    +  protein_bind   attB4: mutant version of attB; core recombination site for the Gateway® BP reaction BP Clonase™
   7199..7410    +  promoter       EF-1α core promoter: core promoter for human elongation factor EF-1α
   7411..8349    +  intron         EF-1α intron A: intron upstream of the start codon of human EF-1α
   8376..8396    +  protein_bind   attB1: mutant version of attB; core recombination site for the Gateway® BP reaction BP Clonase™
   8407..9123    +  CDS            EBFP2: EBFP2 is a basic (constitutively fluorescent) blue fluorescent protein published in 2007, derived from Aequorea victoria. It is reported to be a rapidly-maturing monomer with moderate acid sensitivity.
   9131..9155    -  protein_bind   attB2: mutant version of attB; recombination site for the Gateway® BP reaction BP Clonase™
   9159..9239    +  CDS            HBB (fragment): HBB_PONPY - Experimental evidence at transcript level: Swiss-Prot protein existence level 2. Involved in oxygen transport from the lung to the various peripheral tissues. From Pongo pygmaeus (Bornean orangutan).
   9310..9365    +  polyA_signal   β-globin poly(A) signal: rabbit β-globin polyadenylation signal (Gil and Proudfoot, 1987)
   9748..9770    -  protein_bind   lac operator (fragment): The lac repressor binds to the lac operator to inhibit transcription in E. coli. This inhibition can be relieved by adding lactose or isopropyl-β-D-thiogalactopyranoside (IPTG). lac repressor encoded by lacI
   9774..9804    -  promoter       lac promoter: promoter for the E. coli lac operon
   9819..9840    -  protein_bind   CAP binding site: CAP binding activates transcription in the presence of cAMP. E. coli catabolite activator protein
   9853..9892    -  CDS            lacI (fragment): lac repressor; lacI; The lac repressor binds to the lac operator to inhibit transcription in E. coli. This inhibition can be relieved by adding lactose or isopropyl-β-D-thiogalactopyranoside (IPTG).
  10065..10874   +  CDS            KanR: aminoglycoside phosphotransferase; aph(3')-Ia; confers resistance to kanamycin in bacteria or G418 (Geneticin®) in eukaryotes
