[The description below was written by a language model from this plasmid's Addgene catalogue record and pLannotate feature annotations shown in this document.]
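Description:
LSB-hsa-miR-652-3p is an 11 kb mammalian expression plasmid built on the Low Sensor Backbone (LSB) and designed as a two-colour fluorescent sensor of microRNA activity. It is propagated in E. coli from a high-copy ColE1/pUC-type origin and carries both β-lactamase (AmpR) and an aph(3')-Ia kanamycin resistance gene, so it is selected with ampicillin and kanamycin together. A puromycin N-acetyltransferase coding sequence followed by a rabbit β-globin poly(A) signal allows puromycin selection in mammalian cells, although the feature table does not annotate a promoter for it.

The payload consists of two parallel transcription units of matching architecture. Each has the human EF-1α core promoter with intron A, a fluorescent protein coding sequence flanked by Gateway attB scars (attB4, attB1 and attB2, left over from modular assembly), and a β-globin 3' region with its poly(A) signal. One unit expresses the red protein mKate2 and, according to the record, carries the hsa-miR-652-3p target in its 3' UTR. This target is not annotated separately, but would lie in the gap between mKate2 and its poly(A) signal. The other unit expresses the blue protein EBFP2 without a target site and serves as an internal reference for delivery and expression level. When miR-652-3p is active in a transfected cell, mKate2 is repressed relative to EBFP2, so the ratio of red to blue fluorescence measures miRNA activity.

The depositor describes the plasmid as inherently unstable because of the repeated poly(A) element. The depositor also notes small discrepancies between the deposited sequence and the physical plasmid, including short insertions flanking the puromycin coding region that do not impair selection.
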