Addgene plasmid #103707: LSB-hsa-miR-652-3p
Purpose: Used to sense miRNA activity using fluorescence based tools. hsa-miR-652-3p target in 3' UTR of of mKate. miRNA activity can be measured by the repression of mKate2 relative to EBFP2 fluorescent proteins . Plasmid is inherently unstable; please see Depositor Comments
Depositing lab: Ron Weiss. Depositing organization: Massachusetts Institute of Technology. Publication: A mixed antagonistic/synergistic miRNA repression model enables accurate predictions of multi-input miRNA sensor activity. Gam JJ, Babb J, Weiss R. Nat Commun. 2018 Jun 22;9(1):2430. doi: 10.1038/s41467-018-04575-0. PubMed 29934631.
Backbone
  Vector backbone: Low Sensor Backbone (LSB)
  Vector type: Mammalian Expression, Synthetic Biology
Growth in bacteria
  Bacterial resistance: Ampicillin and Kanamycin, 100 & 50 μg/mL
  Growth temperature: 30°C
  Growth strain: NEB Stable
  Copy number: High Copy
Gene/Insert
  Gene/Insert name: hsa-miR-652-3p target
  Species: H. sapiens (human)
  Entrez Gene: MIR652 (a.k.a. MIRN652, hsa-mir-652)
  Promoter: EF-1a
  Cloning method: Gibson Cloning
Terms and licenses: Academic/Nonprofit Terms; Industry Terms: Not Available to Industry
Depositor comments: Please note that this plasmid is inherently unstable due to a repeating poly A element. We recommend performing a diagnostic digest on multiple colonies upon receipt. The depositors would like to note the presence of several discrepancies between the depositor sequence and physical plasmid sequence. In particular, the sequences upstream and downstream of the puromycin coding region have 10 bp insertions which do not affect the ability to perform puromycin selection. The sequences for those regions within the physical plasmids are as follows: Upstream of Puro: GAATTCGACCGCCTGTCTCAAGGTGCCACC; Downstream of Puro: GCTTTGAGACTACGCGTGAATTCACTCCTC. Please contact if you are interested in this plasmid prior to placing an order.
How to cite: LSB-hsa-miR-652-3p was a gift from Ron Weiss (Addgene plasmid # 103707 ; http://n2t.net/addgene:103707 ; RRID:Addgene_103707)
