>Addgene plasmid #103707 | LSB-hsa-miR-652-3p | depositor partial sequence | sequence record 196463 | hsa-miR-652-3p target
CACAACCCTAGTGGCGCCATT
