>Addgene plasmid #103707 | LSB-hsa-miR-652-3p | addgene partial sequence | sequence record 241239 | mKate2-F 5'-ACCCGCTAAGAACCTCAAGA-3'
CGACAAAGAGACATACGTCGAGCAGCACGAGGTGGCTGTGGCCAGATACTGCGACCTCCCTAGCAAACTG
GGGCACAAACTTAATTGAGAATTCTACCACCCAGCTTTCTTGTACAAAGTGGTACGTCTCAAGACCAGAG
GTCTCTGCTTGCTTTAAGCACAACCCTAGTGGCGCCATTCACAACCCTAGTGGCGCCATTCACAACCCTA
GTGGCGCCATTCACAACCCTAGTGGCGCCATTCAACCAGAAGAGACCTGTGCTTCACTCCTCAGGTGCAG
GCTGCCTATCAGAAGGTGGTGGCTGGTGTGGCCAATGCCCTGGCTCACAAATACCACTGAGATCTTTTTC
CCTCTGCCAAAAATTATGGGGACATCATGAAGCCCCTTGAGCATCTGACTTCTGGCTAATAAAGGAAATT
TATTTTCATTGCAATAGTGTGTTGGAATTTTTTGTGTCTCTCACTCGGAAGGACATATGGGAGGGCAAAT
CATTTAAAACATCAGAATGAGTATTTGGTTTAGAGTTTGGCAACATATGCCCATATGCTGGCTGCCATGA
ACAAAGGTTGGCTATAAAGAGGTCATCAGTATATGAAACAGCCCCCTGCTGTCCATTCCTTATTCCATAG
AAAAGCCTTGACTTGAGGTTAGATTTTTTTTATATTTTGTTTTGTGTTATTTTTTTCTTTAACATCCCTA
AAATTTTCCTTACATGTTTTACTAGCCAGATTTTTCCTCCTCTCCTGACTACTCCCAGTCATAGCTGTCC
CTCTTCTCTTATGGAGATCCCGAGCGGTGCGTTTTTATGCTTGTAGTATTGTATAATGTTTTTAAGATCC
AAGCTTCTGACCTCTTCTCTTCCTCCCACAGGGCCTCGAGACAATTGCATCGATGGTACCAGTGAAAGTC
TGCAATGAATTCGAGTTGGCGCGCCTGTCATTCTAAATCTCTCTTTCAGC
